>Addgene plasmid #90003 | pSF3-Flag-CBir-FRB_Myc-NBir-FKBP | addgene full sequence | sequence record 182094 | Addgene NGS Result
TGCTCTTAGGAGTTTCCTAATACATCCCAAACTCAAATATATAAAGCATTTGACTTGTTCTATGCCCTAG
GGGGCGGGGGGAAGCTAAGCCAGCTTTTTTTAACATTTAAAATGTTAATTCCATTTTAAATGCACAGATG
TTTTTATTTCATAAGGGTTTCAATGTGCATGAATGCTGCAATATTCCTGTTACCAAAGCTAGTATAAATA
AAAATAGATAAACGTGGAAATTACTTAGAGTTTCTGTCATTAACGTTTCCTTCCTCAGTTGACAACATAA
ATGCGCTGCTGAGAAGCCAGTTTGCATCTGTCAGGATCAATTTCCCATTATGCCAGTCATATTAATTACT
AGTCAATTAGTTGATTTTTATTTTTGACATATACATGTGAAAGACCCCACCTGTAGGTTTGGCAAGCTAG
CTTAAGTAACGCCATTTTGCAAGGCATGGAAAAATACATAACTGAGAATAGAAAAGTTCAGATCAAGGTC
AGGAACAGATGGAACAGCTGAATATGGGCCAAACAGGATATCTGTGGTAAGCAGTTCCTGCCCCGGCTCA
GGGCCAAGAACAGATGGAACAGCTGAATATGGGCCAAACAGGATATCTGTGGTAAGCAGTTCCTGCCCCG
GCTCAGGGCCAAGAACAGATGGTCCCCAGATGCGGTCCAGCCCTCAGCAGTTTCTAGAGAACCATCAGAT
GTTTCCAGGGTGCCCCAAGGACCTGAAATGACCCTGTGCCTTATTTGAACTAACCAATCAGTTCGCTTCT
CGCTTCTGTTCGCGCGCTTCTGCTCCCCGAGCTCAATAAAAGAGCCCACAACCCCTCACTCGGCGCGCCA
GTCCTCCGATTGACTGAGTCGCCCGGGTACCCGTGTATCCAATAAACCCTCTTGCAGTTGCATCCGACTT
GTGGTCTCGCTGTTCCTTGGGAGGGTCTCCTCTGAGTGATTGACTACCCGTCAGCGGGGGTCTTTCATTT
GGGGGCTCGTCCGGGATCGGGAGACCCCTGCCCAGGGACCACCGACCCACCACCGGGAGGTAAGCTGGCC
AGCAACTTATCTGTGTCTGTCCGATTGTCTAGTGTCTATGACTGATTTTATGCGCCTGCGTCGGTACTAG
TTAGCTAACTAGCTCTGTATCTGGCGGACCCGTGGTGGAACTGACGAGTTCGGAACACCCGGCCGCAACC
CTGGGAGACGTCCCAGGGACTTCGGGGGCCGTTTTTGTGGCCCGACCTGAGTCCTAAAATCCCGATCGTT
TAGGACTCTTTGGTGCACCCCCCTTAGAGGAGGGATATGTGGTTCTGGTAGGAGACGAGAACCTAAAACA
GTTCCCGCCTCCGTCTGAATTTTTGCTTTCGGTTTGGGACCGAAGCCGCGCCGCGCGTCTTGTCTGCTGC
AGCATCGTTCTGTGTTGTCTCTGTCTGACTGTGTTTCTGTATTTGTCTGAAAATATGGGCCCGGGCTAGC
CTGTTACCACTCCCTTAAGTTTGACCTTAGGTCACTGGAAAGATGTCGAGCGGATCGCTCACAACCAGTC
GGTAGATGTCAAGAAGAGACGTTGGGTTACCTTCTGCTCTGCAGAATGGCCAACCTTTAACGTCGGATGG
CCGCGAGACGGCACCTTTAACCGAGACCTCATCACCCAGGTTAAGATCAAGGTCTTTTCACCTGGCCCGC
ATGGACACCCAGACCAGGTCCCCTACATCGTGACCTGGGAAGCCTTGGCTTTTGACCCCCCTCCCTGGGT
CAAGCCCTTTGTACACCCTAAGCCTCCGCCTCCTCTTCCTCCATCCGCCCCGTCTCTCCCCCTTGAACCA
CCTCGTTCGACCCCGCCTCGATCCTCCCTTTATCCAGCCCTCACTCCTTCTCTAGGCGCCCCCATATGGC
CATATGAGATCCGAAGTTCCTATTCCGAAGTTCCTATTCTTCAAATAGTATAGGAACTTCAGATCATAAT
CAGCCATACCACATTTGTAGAGGTTTTACTTGCTTTAAAAAACCTCCCACACCTCCCCCTGAACCTGAAA
CATAAAATGAATGCAATTGTTGTTGTTAACTTGTTTATTGCAGCTTATAATGGTTACAAATAAGGCAATA
GCATCACAAATTTCACAAATAAGGCATTTTTTTCACTGCATTCTAGTTTTGGTTTGTCCAAACTCATCAA
TGTATCTTATCATGTCTGGATCTCAAATCCCTCGGAAGCTGCGCCTGTCTTAGGTTGGAGTGATACATTT
TTATCACTTTTACCCGTCTTTGGATTAGGCAGTAGCTCTGACGGCCCTCCTGTCTTAGGTTAGTGAAAAA
TGTCACTCTCTTACCCGTCATTGGCTGTCCAGCTTAGCTCGCAGGGGAGGTGGTCTGGATCCCTAACGCG
TTTCCAGTTTTAGAAGCTCCACATCGAAGACGAGAGTGGCATGTGGTGGGATGATGCCTGGGTGCCCAGT
GGCACCATAGGCATAATCTGGAGATATAGTCAGTTTGGCTCTCTGACCCACACTCATCTGGGCAACCCCT
TCTTCCCAGCCTCGGATCACCTCCTGCTTGCCTAGCATAAACTTAAAGGGCTTGTTTCTGTCCCGGGAGG
AATCAAATTTCTTTCCATCTTCAAGCATCCCGGTGTAGTGCACCACGCAGGTCTGGCCGCGCTTGGGGAA
GGTGCGCCCGTCTCCTGGGGAGATGGTTTCCACCTGCACTCCCATATCGATGCCCCGGGAGGCGTAGGAG
ATCTGGCCGCCGCCGGAGGAGCCGCCGCCATGTTTCTCCTGCTCGAACAGCTCCAGAGCGGCTCTCAGCT
CTCTGATCAGCATGGCGGCCAGGGTGTTCCGGTCCAGGTTGATGCCAGCCTCCTGCAGGGTGATCCAGCC
CTGGTTCACCACGCTCTCCTCCACTCTTCTCATGGCCATGTTGATTCCGGCTCCGATCACGATCTGAGCG
GCATCGCCTGTCTTGCCTGTCAGCTCCACCAGGATGCCAGCCAGCTTGCGGTCCTGGAGGTACAGGTCAT
TAGGCCACTTCACTCTCACCTTGTCGGCTCCCAGCTTTCTCAGCACCTCGGCCATCACGATTCCGATCAC
CAGACTCAGTCCGATGGCAGCAGCAGGTCCCTGCTCCAGTCTCCAGAACATGGACAGGTACAGGTTGGCT
CCGAATGGGCTGAACCACTTCCGTCCTCTGCCTCCTCTGCCAGCCTGCTGGTACTCGGCGATGCAGGCGT
CGCCGGACTTCAGCTCTCCGATTCTGTCCAGCAGGTACTGATTGGTGGAGTCGATCACAGGCAGCACGGC
CACGCTTCCGCCATCCAGCTGTCCCAGGATCTGCTTGGCGTTCAGCAGCTGGATAGGCTCAGGCAGGCTG
TAGCCCTTGCCAGGCACGGTGAACACGTCCACTCCCCAGTCTCTCAGTGTCTGGATGTGCTTGTTGATGG
CGGCTCTGCTCATTCCCAGGGTCTCTCCCAGCTGCTCGCCAGAGTGGAACTCGCCGTTGGCCAGCAGGGC
GATCAGCTTCAGGGGCACGGTGTTGTCCTTGTCGAGATCCTCTTCTGAGATGAGTTTTTGTTCCATCTCG
ACCGCGGAGGCTGGATCGGTCCCGGTGTCTTCTATGGAGGTCAAAACAGCGTGGATGGCGTCTCCAGGCG
ATCTGACGGTTCACTAAACGAGCTCTGCTTATATAGGCCTCCCACCGTACACGCCTACAAGCTTCTTTCA
CTTTTCTCTATCACTGATAGGGAGTGGTAAACTCGACTTTCACTTTTCTCTATCACTGATAGGGAGTGGT
AAACTCGACTTTCACTTTTCTCTATCACTGATAGGGAGTGGTAAACTCGACTTTCACTTTTCTCTATCAC
TGATAGGGAGTGGTAAACTCGACTTTCACTTTTCTCTATCACTGATAGGGAGTGGTAAACTCGACTTTCA
CTTTTCTCTATCACTGATAGGGAGTGGTAAACTCGACTTTCACTTTTCTCTATCACTGATAGGGAGTGGT
AAACTCGAGGGTAGGCGTGTACGGTGGGAGGCCTATATAAGCAGAGCTCGTTTAGTGAACCGTCAGATCG
CCTGGAGACGCCATCCACGCTGTTTTGACCTCCATAGAAGACACCGGGACCGATCCAGCCTCCGCGGAAT
TCGGCCGGCCTCAATTATGGACTACAAGGACGACGATGACAAGATTAACGGACTGGCTCCTTACCTGAGC
AGATGGGAGAAGCTGGACAACTTCATCAACAGACCTGTGAAGCTGATCATCGGCGACAAGGAAATCTTCG
GCATCTCCAGAGGAATCGACAAGCAGGGAGCTCTGCTGCTGGAGCAGGACGGAATCATCAAGCCCTGGAT
GGGCGGAGAAATCTCCCTGAGAAGCGCAGAGAAGCTCGAGGCGAACCAGATCTCCTACGCCTCCCGGGGC
GGCGGCTCCTCCGGCGGCGGCGTTTACATGATCCTCTGGCAT
[270 nt withheld, positions 4453-4722]
TTAATTAAATAGCGATTAATAACGAGGATCTGGCCGCGAAGTTCCTATTCCGAAGTTCCTATTCTCTAGA
AAGTATAGGAACTTCAGATCCGGATTAGTCCAATTTGTTAAAGACAGGATATCAGTGGTCCAGGCTCTAG
TTTTGACTCAACAATATCACCAGCTGAAGCCTATAGAGTACGAGCCATAGATAAAATAAAAGATTTTATT
TAGTCTCCAGAAAAAGGGGGGAATGAAAGACCCCACCTGTAGGTTTGGCAAGCTAGCTCGACTTCTGTTC
GCGCGCTTCTGCTCCCCGAGCTCGAGCCCACAACCCCTCACTCGGGGCGCCAGTCCTCCGATTGACTGAG
TCGCCCGGGTACCCGTGTATCCAATAAACCCTCTTGCAGTTGCATCCGACTTGTGGTCTCGCTGTTCCTT
GGGAGGGTCTCCTCTGAGTGATTGACTACCCGTCAGCGGGGGTCTTTCACATGCAGCATGTATCAAAATT
AATTTGGTTTTTTTTCTTAAGTATTTACATTAAATGGCCATAGTACTTAAAGTTACATTGGCTTCCTTGA
AATAAACATGGAGTATTCAGAATGTGTCATAAATATTTCTAATTTTAAGATAGTATCTCCATTGGCTTTC
TACTTTTTCTTTTATTTTTTTTTGTCCTCTGTCTTCCATTTGTTGTTGTTGTTGTTTGTTTGTTTGTTTG
TTGGTTGGTTGGTTAATTTTTTTTTAAAGATCCTACACTATAGTTCAAGCTAGACTATTAGCTACTCTGT
AACCCAGGGTGACCTTGAAGTCATGGGTAGCCTGCTGTTTTAGCCTTCCCACATCTAAGATTACAGGTAT
GAGCTATCATTTTTGGTATATTGATTGATTGATTGATTGATGTGTGTGTGTGTGATTGTGTTTGTGTGTG
TGATTGTGTATATGTGTGTATGGTTGTGTGTGATTGTGTGTATGTATGTTTGTGTGTGATTGTGTGTGTG
TGATTGTGCATGTGTGTGTGTGTGATTGTGTTTATGTGTATGATTGTGTGTGTGTGTGTGTGTGTGTGTG
TGTGTGTGTGTGTGTGTGTGTTGTGTATATATATTTATGGTAGTGAGAGGCAACGCTCCGGCTCAGGTGT
CAGGTTGGTTTTTGAGACAGAGTCTTTCACTTAGCTTGGAATTAATTCACTGGCCGTCGTTTTACAACGT
CGTGACTGGGAAAACCCTGGCGTTACCCAACTTAATCGCCTTGCAGCACATCCCCCTTTCGCCAGCTGGC
GTAATAGCGAAGAGGCCCGCACCGATCGCCCTTCCCAACAGTTGCGCAGCCTGAATGGCGAATGGCGCCT
GATGCGGTATTTTCTCCTTACGCATCTGTGCGGTATTTCACACCGCATATGGTGCACTCTCAGTACAATC
TGCTCTGATGCCGCATAGTTAAGCCAGCCCCGACACCCGCCAACACCCGCTGACGCGCCCTGACGGGCTT
GTCTGCTCCCGGCATCCGCTTACAGACAAGCTGTGACCGTCTCCGGGAGCTGCATGTGTCAGAGGTTTTC
ACCGTCATCACCGAAACGCGCGAGACGAAAGGGCCTCGTGATACGCCTATTTTTATAGGTTAATGTCATG
ATAATAATGGTTTCTTAGACGTCAGGTGGCACTTTTCGGGGAAATGTGCGCGGAACCCCTATTTGTTTAT
TTTTCTAAATACATTCAAATATGTATCCGCTCATGAGACAATAACCCTGATAAATGCTTCAATAATATTG
AAAAAGGAAGAGTATGAGTATTCAACATTTCCGTGTCGCCCTTATTCCCTTTTTTGCGGCATTTTGCCTT
CCTGTTTTTGCTCACCCAGAAACGCTGGTGAAAGTAAAAGATGCTGAAGATCAGTTGGGTGCACGAGTGG
GTTACATCGAACTGGATCTCAACAGCGGTAAGATCCTTGAGAGTTTTCGCCCCGAAGAACGTTTTCCAAT
GATGAGCACTTTTAAAGTTCTGCTATGTGGCGCGGTATTATCCCGTATTGACGCCGGGCAAGAGCAACTC
GGTCGCCGCATACACTATTCTCAGAATGACTTGGTTGAGTACTCACCAGTCACAGAAAAGCATCTTACGG
ATGGCATGACAGTAAGAGAATTATGCAGTGCTGCCATAACCATGAGTGATAACACTGCGGCCAACTTACT
TCTGACAACGATCGGAGGACCGAAGGAGCTAACCGCTTTTTTGCACAACATGGGGGATCATGTAACTCGC
CTTGATCGTTGGGAACCGGAGCTGAATGAAGCCATACCAAACGACGAGCGTGACACCACGATGCCTGTAG
CAATGGCAACAACGTTGCGCAAACTATTAACTGGCGAACTACTTACTCTAGCTTCCCGGCAACAATTAAT
AGACTGGATGGAGGCGGATAAAGTTGCAGGACCACTTCTGCGCTCGGCCCTTCCGGCTGGCTGGTTTATT
GCTGATAAATCTGGAGCCGGTGAGCGTGGGTCTCGCGGTATCATTGCAGCACTGGGGCCAGATGGTAAGC
CCTCCCGTATCGTAGTTATCTACACGACGGGGAGTCAGGCAACTATGGATGAACGAAATAGACAGATCGC
TGAGATAGGTGCCTCACTGATTAAGCATTGGTAACTGTCAGACCAAGTTTACTCATATATACTTTAGATT
GATTTAAAACTTCATTTTTAATTTAAAAGGATCTAGGTGAAGATCCTTTTTGATAATCTCATGACCAAAA
TCCCTTAACGTGAGTTTTCGTTCCACTGAGCGTCAGACCCCGTAGAAAAGATCAAAGGATCTTCTTGAGA
TCCTTTTTTTCTGCGCGTAATCTGCTGCTTGCAAACAAAAAAACCACCGCTACCAGCGGTGGTTTGTTTG
CCGGATCAAGAGCTACCAACTCTTTTTCCGAAGGTAACTGGCTTCAGCAGAGCGCAGATACCAAATACTG
TTCTTCTAGTGTAGCCGTAGTTAGGCCACCACTTCAAGAACTCTGTAGCACCGCCTACATACCTCGCTCT
GCTAATCCTGTTACCAGTGGCTGCTGCCAGTGGCGATAAGTCGTGTCTTACCGGGTTGGACTCAAGACGA
TAGTTACCGGATAAGGCGCAGCGGTCGGGCTGAACGGGGGGTTCGTGCACACAGCCCAGCTTGGAGCGAA
CGACCTACACCGAACTGAGATACCTACAGCGTGAGCTATGAGAAAGCGCCACGCTTCCCGAAGGGAGAAA
GGCGGACAGGTATCCGGTAAGCGGCAGGGTCGGAACAGGAGAGCGCACGAGGGAGCTTCCAGGGGGAAAC
GCCTGGTATCTTTATAGTCCTGTCGGGTTTCGCCACCTCTGACTTGAGCGTCGATTTTTGTGATGCTCGT
CAGGGGGGCGGAGCCTATGGAAAAACGCCAGCAACGCGGCCTTTTTACGGTTCCTGGCCTTTTGCTGGCC
TTTTGCTCACATGTTCTTTCCTGCGTTATCCCCTGATTCTGTGGATAACCGTATTACCGCCTTTGAGTGA
GCTGATACCGCTCGCCGCAGCCGAACGACCGAGCGCAGCGAGTCAGTGAGCGAGGAAGCGGAAGAGCGCC
CAATACGCAAACCGCCTCTCCCCGCGCGTTGGCCGATTCATTAATGCAGCTGGCACGACAGGTTTCCCGA
CTGGAAAGCGGGCAGTGAGCGCAACGCAATTAATGTGAGTTAGCTCACTCATTAGGCACCCCAGGCTTTA
CACTTTATGCTTCCGGCTCGTATGTTGTGTGGAATTGTGAGCGGATAACAATTTCACACAGGAAACAGCT
ATGACCATGATTACGCCAAGCTAGCTT
Features (pLannotate 1.2.2; 28 found; start..end, strand, type, name):
    388..979     +  LTR            LTR: long terminal repeat from Moloney murine leukemia virus
   1042..1241    +  misc_feature   MMLV Ψ: packaging signal of Moloney murine leukemia virus (MMLV)
   1293..1381    +  misc_feature   MESV Ψ (fragment): packaging signal of murine embryonic stem cell virus
   1471..1880    +  CDS            gag (truncated) (fragment): truncated Moloney murine leukemia virus (MMLV) gag gene lacking the start codon
   1952..2035    +  CDS            large T antigen (fragment): large T antigen from SV40 (simian virus 40)
   2058..2192    +  polyA_signal   SV40 poly(A) signal: SV40 polyadenylation signal
   2382..2705    -  CDS            FKBP1A: FKB1A_HUMAN - Also known as FKBP1, FKBP12. Experimental evidence at protein level: Swiss-Prot protein existence level 1. Keeps in an inactive conformation TGFBR1, the TGF-beta type I serine/threonine kinase receptor, preventing TGF-beta receptor activation in absence of ligand. Recruits SMAD7 to ACVR1B which prevents the association of SMAD2 and SMAD3 with the activin receptor complex, thereby blocking the activin signal. May modulate the RYR1 calcium channel activity. PPIases accelerate the folding of proteins. It catalyzes the cis-trans isomerization of proline imidic peptide bonds in oligop
   2766..3530    -  CDS            BirA(R118G) (fragment): promiscuous R118G mutant of the E. coli biotin protein ligase (Cronan, 2005) also known as BirA* or BioID
   3661..3698    -  promoter       minimal CMV promoter: human cytomegalovirus (CMV) immediate early promoter
   3715..3985    -  protein_bind   tetracycline response element: contains seven copies of the tetracycline operator tetO tetracycline repressor TetR
   4000..4038    +  promoter       minimal CMV promoter: human cytomegalovirus (CMV) immediate early promoter
   4153..4173    +  CDS            FLAG (fragment): FLAG® epitope tag, followed by an enterokinase cleavage site
   4180..4374    +  CDS            BirA(R118G) (fragment): promiscuous R118G mutant of the E. coli biotin protein ligase (Cronan, 2005) also known as BirA* or BioID
   4441..4719    +  CDS            FRB (sequence partly withheld): FKBP-rapamycin binding domain of human FRAP
   4760..4807    +  protein_bind   FRT: FLP-mediated recombination occurs in the 8-bp core sequence TCTAGAAA (Turan and Bode, 2011). FLP recombinase from the Saccharomyces cerevisiae 2μ plasmid
   4815..4912    +  CDS            env (fragment): murine leukemia virus gPr80 envelope polyprotein precursor; env; proteolytically cleaved into gp70SU and p15TM subunits
   4954..4990    +  LTR            3' LTR (ΔU3) (fragment): self-inactivating 3' long terminal repeat (LTR) from Moloney murine leukemia virus
   4994..5191    +  LTR            3' LTR (ΔU3) (fragment): self-inactivating 3' long terminal repeat (LTR) from Moloney murine leukemia virus
   5887..6044    +  CDS            lacZα (fragment): LacZα fragment of β-galactosidase; lacZ fragment
   6050..6149    -  misc_feature   bom (fragment): basis of mobility region from pBR322
   6251..6286    -  CDS            rop (fragment): Rop protein, which maintains plasmids at low copy number; rop
   6381..6485    +  promoter       AmpR promoter: bla
   6486..7346    +  CDS            AmpR: β-lactamase; bla; confers resistance to ampicillin, carbenicillin, and related antibiotics
   7517..8105    +  rep_origin     ori: high-copy-number ColE1/pMB1/pBR322/pUC origin of replication
   8288..8380    +  CDS            lacI (fragment): lac repressor; lacI; The lac repressor binds to the lac operator to inhibit transcription in E. coli. This inhibition can be relieved by adding lactose or isopropyl-β-D-thiogalactopyranoside (IPTG).
   8393..8414    +  protein_bind   CAP binding site: CAP binding activates transcription in the presence of cAMP. E. coli catabolite activator protein
   8429..8459    +  promoter       lac promoter: promoter for the E. coli lac operon
   8467..8483    +  protein_bind   lac operator: The lac repressor binds to the lac operator to inhibit transcription in E. coli. This inhibition can be relieved by adding lactose or isopropyl-β-D-thiogalactopyranoside (IPTG). lac repressor encoded by lacI
