[The description below was written by a language model from this plasmid's Addgene catalogue record and pLannotate feature annotations shown in this document.]
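Description:
pSF3-Flag-CBir-FRB_Myc-NBir-FKBP is a mammalian expression plasmid of about 8.5 kb built on the pSF3 backbone, a Moloney murine leukemia virus-derived retroviral vector that also carries an FRT site for Flp-mediated recombination. The annotated sequence shows a 5′ LTR, MMLV and MESV packaging signals, a truncated gag fragment and a self-inactivating (ΔU3) 3′ LTR flanking the payload. In bacteria it is maintained through a high-copy ColE1/pUC-type origin and selected with ampicillin (β-lactamase). The catalogue lists hygromycin as the selectable marker and ganciclovir as a negative selection when making stable cell lines. No hygromycin-resistance or thymidine kinase gene is annotated in the feature table, so these markers may lie outside the plasmid, for example in a tagged recipient locus exchanged via the FRT site, though the record does not explain this.

The payload is a pair of divergently oriented Split-BioID cassettes. The catalogue names the promoters simply as CMV, but the annotation shows a central tetracycline response element with seven tetO copies flanked by two minimal CMV promoters, that is, a bidirectional tetracycline-regulated arrangement. One direction drives Myc-tagged NBirA* (residues 2–256 of the promiscuous R118G biotin ligase) joined by a linker to FKBP12, with an SV40 polyadenylation signal downstream. The other drives FLAG-tagged CBirA* (residues 257–321) linked to the FRB domain. FKBP and FRB dimerize in the presence of rapamycin, which should bring the two inactive BirA* halves together and restore proximity biotinylation. The construct therefore serves as an inducible test system for Split-BioID, a conditional proteomics approach for labelling the components of a defined protein complex only when two chosen partners interact.
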