Addgene plasmid #90003: pSF3-Flag-CBir-FRB_Myc-NBir-FKBP
Purpose: Split-BioID plasmid: Expresses N-terminally tagged CBir[257-321]-FRB and N-terminally tagged NBir[2-256]-FKBP
Depositing lab: Julien Béthune. Depositing organization: Universitaet Heidelberg. Publication: Split-BioID a conditional proteomics approach to monitor the composition of spatiotemporally defined protein complexes. Schopp IM, Amaya Ramirez CC, Debeljak J, Kreibich E, Skribbe M, Wild K, Bethune J. Nat Commun. 2017 Jun 6;8:15690. doi: 10.1038/ncomms15690. PubMed 28585547.
Backbone
  Vector backbone: pSF3
  Total vector size (bp): 8538
  Vector type: Mammalian Expression, Retroviral ; Flp/FRT
  Selectable markers: Hygromycin ; Ganciclovir (negative selection when making stable cell lines)
Growth in bacteria
  Bacterial resistance: Ampicillin, 100 μg/mL
  Growth temperature: 37°C
  Growth strain: NEB Stable
  Copy number: High Copy
Gene/Insert 1
  Gene/Insert name: NBirA*-linker-FKBP
  Insert size (bp): 1194
  Promoter: CMV
  Tag / fusion protein: Myc (N terminal on insert)
  Cloning method: Unknown
  Sequencing primers: 5′ GTGGTTTGTCCAAACTCATC
Gene/Insert 2
  Gene/Insert name: CBirA*-linker-FRB
  Insert size (bp): 588
  Promoter: CMV
  Tag / fusion protein: FLAG (N terminal on insert)
  Cloning method: Unknown
  Sequencing primers: 5′ tatactttctagagaataggaac
Resource information
  A portion of this plasmid was derived from a plasmid made by: Addgene plasmids: pLXIN-Ap1g1-FKBP (#46946) and pEYFP-Mitotrap (#46942) were kind gifts from Margaret Robinson and pCDNA3.1-MycBioID (#35700) was a kind gift from Kyle Roux
Terms and licenses: Academic/Nonprofit Terms; Industry Terms: Not Available to Industry
How to cite: pSF3-Flag-CBir-FRB_Myc-NBir-FKBP was a gift from Julien Béthune (Addgene plasmid # 90003 ; http://n2t.net/addgene:90003 ; RRID:Addgene_90003)
